>Addgene plasmid #26845 | pXP422 | depositor full sequence | sequence record 12713 | Author sequence
TCGCGCGTTTCGGTGATGACGGTGAAAACCTCTGACACATGCAGCTCCCGGAGACGGTCACAGCTTGTCT
GTAAGCGGATGCCGGGAGCAGACAAGCCCGTCAGGGCGCGTCAGCGGGTGTTGGCGGGTGTCGGGGCTGG
CTTAACTATGCGGCATCAGAGCAGATTGTACTGAGAGTGCACCATATGCGGTGTGAAATACCGCACAGAT
GCGTAAGGAGAAAATACCGCATCAGGCGCCATTCGCCATTCAGGCTGCGCAACTGTTGGGAAGGGCGATC
GGTGCGGGCCTCTTCGCTATTACGCCAGCTGGCGAAAGGGGGATGTGCTGCAAGGCGATTAAGTTGGGTA
ACGCCAGGGTTTTCCCAGTCACGACGTTGTAAAACGACGGCCAGTGCCAAGCTTGCATGCCTGCAGGTCG
ACTCTAGAGGATCCCCGGGATAACTTCGTATAATGTATGCTATACGAAGTTATGGATTTTCTTAACTTCT
TCGGCGACAGCATCACCGACTTCGGTGGTACTGTTGGAACCACCTAAATCACCAGTTCTGATACCTGCAT
CCAAAACCTTTTTAACTGCATCTTCAATGGCCTTACCTTCTTCAGGCAAGTTCAATGACAATTTCAACAT
CATTGCAGCAGACAAGATAGTGGCGATAGGGTTGACCTTATTCTTTGGCAAATCTGGAGCAGAACCGTGG
CATGGTTCGTACAAACCAAATGCGGTGTTCTTGTCTGGCAAAGAGGCCAAGGACGCAGATGGCAACAAAC
CCAAGGAACCTGGGATAACGGAGGCTTCATCGGAGATGATATCACCAAACATGTTGCTGGTGATTATAAT
ACCATTTAGGTGGGTTGGGTTCTTAACTAGGATCATGGCGGCAGAATCAATCAATTGATGTTGAACCTTC
AATGTAGGAAATTCGTTCTTGATGGTTTCCTCCACAGTTTTTCTCCATAATCTTGAAGAGGCCAAAACAT
TAGCTTTATCCAAGGACCAAATAGGCAATGGTGGCTCATGTTGTAGGGCCATGAAAGCGGCCATTCTTGT
GATTCTTTGCACTTCTGGAACGGTGTATTGTTCACTATCCCAAGCGACACCATCACCATCATCTTCCTTT
CTCTTACCAAAGTAAATACCTCCCACTAATTCTCTGACAACAACGAAGTCAGTACCTTTAGCAAATTGTG
GCTTGATTGGAGATAAGTCTAAAAGAGAGTCGGATGCAAAGTTACATGGTCTTAAGTTGGCGTACAATTG
AAGTTCTTTACGGATTTTTAGTAAACCTTGTTCAGGTCTAACACTACCTGTACCCCATTTAGGACCACCC
ACAGCACCTAACAAAACGGCATCAGCCTTCTTGGAGGCTTCCAGCGCCTCATCTGGAAGTGGGACACCTG
TAGCTTCGATAGCAGCACCACCAATTAAATGATTTTCGAAATCGAACTTGACATTGGAACGAACATCAGA
AATAGCTTTAAGAACCTTAATGGCTTCGGCTGTGATTTCTTGACCAACGTGGTCACCTGGCAAAACGACG
ATCTTCTTAGGGGCAGACATTAGAATGGTATATCCTTGAAATATATATATATATTGCTGAAATGTAAAAG
GTAAGAAAAGTTAGAAAGTAAGACGATTGCTAACCACCTATTGGAAAAACAATAGGTCCTTAAATAATAT
TGTCAACTTCAAGTATTGTGATGCAAGCATTTAGTCATGAACGCTTCTCTATTCTATATGAAAAGCCGGT
TCCGGCGCTCTCACCTTTCCTTTTTCTCCCAATTTTTCAGTTGAAAAAGGTATATGCGTCAGGCGACCTC
TGAAATTAACAAAAAATTTCCAGTCATCGAATTTGATTCTGTGCGATAGCGCCCCTGTGTGTTCTCGTTA
TGTTGAGGAAAAAAATAATGGTTAATAACTTCGTATAATGTATGCTATACGAAGTTATCCCGGGTACCGA
GCTCGAATTCAACGAAGCATCTGTGCTTCATTTTGTAGAACAAAAATGCAACGCGAGAGCGCTAATTTTT
CAAACAAAGAATCTGAGCTGCATTTTTACAGAACAGAAATGCAACGCGAAAGCGCTATTTTACCAACGAA
GAATCTGTGCTTCATTTTTGTAAAACAAAAATGCAACGCGAGAGCGCTAATTTTTCAAACAAAGAATCTG
AGCTGCATTTTTACAGAACAGAAATGCAACGCGAGAGCGCTATTTTACCAACAAAGAATCTATACTTCTT
TTTTGTTCTACAAAAATGCATCCCGAGAGCGCTATTTTTCTAACAAAGCATCTTAGATTACTTTTTTTCT
CCTTTGTGCGCTCTATAATGCAGTCTCTTGATAACTTTTTGCACTGTAGGTCCGTTAAGGTTAGAAGAAG
GCTACTTTGGTGTCTATTTTCTCTTCCATAAAAAAAGCCTGACTCCACTTCCCGCGTTTACTGATTACTA
GCGAAGCTGCGGGTGCATTTTTTCAAGATAAAGGCATCCCCGATTATATTCTATACCGATGTGGATTGCG
CATACTTTGTGAACAGAAAGTGATAGCGTTGATGATTCTTCATTGGTCAGAAAATTATGAACGGTTTCTT
CTATTTTGTCTCTATATACTACGTATAGGAAATGTTTACATTTTCGTATTGTTTTCGATTCACTCTATGA
ATAGTTCTTACTACAATTTTTTTGTCTAAAGAGTAATACTAGAGATAAACATAAAAAATGTAGAGGTCGA
GTTTAGATGCAAGTTCAAGGAGCGAAAGGTGGATGGGTAGGTTATATAGGGATATAGCACAGAGATATAT
AGCAAAGAGATACTTTTGAGCAATGTTTGTGGAAGCGGTATTCGCAATATTTTAGTAGCTCGTTACAGTC
CGGTGCGTTTTTGGTTTTTTGAAAGTGCGTCTTCAGAGCGCTTTTGGTTTTCAAAAGCGCTCTGAAGTTC
CTATACTTTCTAGAGAATAGGAACTTCGGAATAGGAACTTCAAAGCGTTTCCGAAAACGAGCGCTTCCGA
AAATGCAACGCGAGCTGCGCACATACAGCTCACTGTTCACGTCGCACCTATATCTGCGTGTTGCCTGTAT
ATATATATACATGAGAAGAACGGCATAGTGCGTGTTTATGCTTAAATGCGTACTTATATGCGTCTATTTA
TGTAGGATGAAAGGTAGTCTAGTACCTCCTGTGATATTATCCCATTCCATGCGGGGTATCGTATGCTTCC
TTCAGCACTACCCTTTAGCTGTTCTATATGCTGCCACTCCTCAATTGGATTAGTCTCATCCTTCAATGCT
ATCATTTCCTTTGATATTGGATCATACGAATTCGTAATCATGGTCATAGCTGTTTCCTGTGTGAAATTGT
TATCCGCTCACAATTCCACACAACATACGAGCCGGAAGCATAAAGTGTAAAGCCTGGGGTGCCTAATGAG
TGAGCTAACTCACATTAATTGCGTTGCGCTCACTGCCCGCTTTCCAGTCGGGAAACCTGTCGTGCCAGCT
GCATTAATGAATCGGCCAACGCGCGGGGAGAGGCGGTTTGCGTATTGGGCGCTCTTCCGCTTCCTCGCTC
ACTGACTCGCTGCGCTCGGTCGTTCGGCTGCGGCGAGCGGTATCAGCTCACTCAAAGGCGGTAATACGGT
TATCCACAGAATCAGGGGATAACGCAGGAAAGAACATGTGAGCAAAAGGCCAGCAAAAGGCCAGGAACCG
TAAAAAGGCCGCGTTGCTGGCGTTTTTCCATAGGCTCCGCCCCCCTGACGAGCATCACAAAAATCGACGC
TCAAGTCAGAGGTGGCGAAACCCGACAGGACTATAAAGATACCAGGCGTTTCCCCCTGGAAGCTCCCTCG
TGCGCTCTCCTGTTCCGACCCTGCCGCTTACCGGATACCTGTCCGCCTTTCTCCCTTCGGGAAGCGTGGC
GCTTTCTCATAGCTCACGCTGTAGGTATCTCAGTTCGGTGTAGGTCGTTCGCTCCAAGCTGGGCTGTGTG
CACGAACCCCCCGTTCAGCCCGACCGCTGCGCCTTATCCGGTAACTATCGTCTTGAGTCCAACCCGGTAA
GACACGACTTATCGCCACTGGCAGCAGCCACTGGTAACAGGATTAGCAGAGCGAGGTATGTAGGCGGTGC
TACAGAGTTCTTGAAGTGGTGGCCTAACTACGGCTACACTAGAAGGACAGTATTTGGTATCTGCGCTCTG
CTGAAGCCAGTTACCTTCGGAAAAAGAGTTGGTAGCTCTTGATCCGGCAAACAAACCACCGCTGGTAGCG
GTGGTTTTTTTGTTTGCAAGCAGCAGATTACGCGCAGAAAAAAAGGATCTCAAGAAGATCCTTTGATCTT
TTCTACGGGGTCTGACGCTCAGTGGAACGAAAACTCACGTTAAGGGATTTTGGTCATGAGATTATCAAAA
AGGATCTTCACCTAGATCCTTTTAAATTAAAAATGAAGTTTTAAATCAATCTAAAGTATATATGAGTAAA
CTTGGTCTGACAGTTACCAATGCTTAATCAGTGAGGCACCTATCTCAGCGATCTGTCTATTTCGTTCATC
CATAGTTGCCTGACTCCCCGTCGTGTAGATAACTACGATACGGGAGGGCTTACCATCTGGCCCCAGTGCT
GCAATGATACCGCGAGACCCACGCTCACCGGCTCCAGATTTATCAGCAATAAACCAGCCAGCCGGAAGGG
CCGAGCGCAGAAGTGGTCCTGCAACTTTATCCGCCTCCATCCAGTCTATTAATTGTTGCCGGGAAGCTAG
AGTAAGTAGTTCGCCAGTTAATAGTTTGCGCAACGTTGTTGCCATTGCTACAGGCATCGTGGTGTCACGC
TCGTCGTTTGGTATGGCTTCATTCAGCTCCGGTTCCCAACGATCAAGGCGAGTTACATGATCCCCCATGT
TGTGCAAAAAAGCGGTTAGCTCCTTCGGTCCTCCGATCGTTGTCAGAAGTAAGTTGGCCGCAGTGTTATC
ACTCATGGTTATGGCAGCACTGCATAATTCTCTTACTGTCATGCCATCCGTAAGATGCTTTTCTGTGACT
GGTGAGTACTCAACCAAGTCATTCTGAGAATAGTGTATGCGGCGACCGAGTTGCTCTTGCCCGGCGTCAA
TACGGGATAATACCGCGCCACATAGCAGAACTTTAAAAGTGCTCATCATTGGAAAACGTTCTTCGGGGCG
AAAACTCTCAAGGATCTTACCGCTGTTGAGATCCAGTTCGATGTAACCCACTCGTGCACCCAACTGATCT
TCAGCATCTTTTACTTTCACCAGCGTTTCTGGGTGAGCAAAAACAGGAAGGCAAAATGCCGCAAAAAAGG
GAATAAGGGCGACACGGAAATGTTGAATACTCATACTCTTCCTTTTTCAATATTACCGCGAATCCTTACA
TCACACCCAATCCCCCACAAGTGATCCCCCACACACCATAGCTTCAAAATGTTTCTACTCCTTTTTTACT
CTTCCAGATTTTCTCGGACTCCGCGCATCGCCGTACCACTTCAAAACACCCAAGCACAGCATACTAAATT
TCCCCTCTTTCTTCCTCTAGGGTGTCGTTAATTACCCGTACTAAAGGTTTGGAAAAGAAAAAAGAGACCG
CCTCGTTTCTTTTTCTTCGTCGAAAAAGGCAATAAAAATTTTTATCACGTTTCTTTTTCTTGAAAATTTT
TTTTTTTGATTTTTTTCTCTTTCGATGACCTCCCATTGATATTTAAGTTAATAAACGGTCTTCAATTTCT
CAAGTTTCAGTTTCATTTTTCTTGTTCTATTACAACTTTTTTTACTTCTTGCTCATTAGAAAGAAAGCAT
AGCAATCTAATCTAAGTTTTAATTACAAAACTAGTGATATCTGCGCACTCGAGTCATGTAATTAGTTATG
TCACGCTTACATTCACGCCCTCCCCCCACATCCGCTCTAACCGAAAAGGAAGGAGTTAGACAACCTGAAG
TCTAGGTCCCTATTTATTTTTTTATAGTTATGTTAGTATTAAGAACGTTATTTATATTTCAAATTTTTCT
TTTTTTTCTGTACAGACGCGTGTACGCATGTAACATTATACTGAAAACCTTGCTTGAGAAGGTTTTGGGA
CGCTCGAAGGCTTTAATTTGCGGCCAATATTATTGAAGCATTTATCAGGGTTATTGTCTCATGAGCGGAT
ACATATTTGAATGTATTTAGAAAAATAAACAAATAGGGGTTCCGCGCACATTTCCCCGAAAAGTGCCACC
TGACGTCTAAGAAACCATTATTATCATGACATTAACCTATAAAAATAGGCGTATCACGAGGCCCTTTCGT
C
Features (pLannotate 1.2.2; 20 found; start..end, strand, type, name):
    137..236     +  misc_feature   bom (fragment): basis of mobility region from pBR322
    242..396     -  CDS            lacZα (fragment): LacZα fragment of β-galactosidase; lacZ fragment
    399..439     -  misc_feature   MCS (fragment): pUC18/19 multiple cloning site
    440..473     -  protein_bind   loxP: Cre-mediated recombination occurs in the 8-bp core sequence (GCATACAT). Cre recombinase
    474..1560    -  CDS            LEU2 (fragment): 3-isopropylmalate dehydrogenase, required for leucine biosynthesis; S. cerevisiae LEU2; yeast auxotrophic marker
   1561..1913    -  promoter       LEU2 promoter (fragment): S. cerevisiae LEU2
   1915..1948    -  protein_bind   loxP: Cre-mediated recombination occurs in the 8-bp core sequence (GCATACAT). Cre recombinase
   1949..1970    -  misc_feature   MCS (fragment): pUC18/19 multiple cloning site
   1971..3313    -  rep_origin     2μ ori: yeast 2μ plasmid origin of replication
   3357..3373    -  protein_bind   lac operator: The lac repressor binds to the lac operator to inhibit transcription in E. coli. This inhibition can be relieved by adding lactose or isopropyl-β-D-thiogalactopyranoside (IPTG). lac repressor encoded by lacI
   3381..3411    -  promoter       lac promoter: promoter for the E. coli lac operon
   3426..3447    -  protein_bind   CAP binding site: CAP binding activates transcription in the presence of cAMP. E. coli catabolite activator protein
   3460..3552    -  CDS            lacI (fragment): lac repressor; lacI; The lac repressor binds to the lac operator to inhibit transcription in E. coli. This inhibition can be relieved by adding lactose or isopropyl-β-D-thiogalactopyranoside (IPTG).
   3735..4323    -  rep_origin     ori: high-copy-number ColE1/pMB1/pBR322/pUC origin of replication
   4494..5354    -  CDS            AmpR: β-lactamase; bla; confers resistance to ampicillin, carbenicillin, and related antibiotics
   5355..5375    -  promoter       AmpR promoter (fragment): bla
   5419..5826    +  promoter       TEF1 promoter: S. cerevisiae TEF1; promoter for EF-1α
   5864..6111    +  terminator     CYC1 terminator: S. cerevisiae CYC1; transcription terminator for CYC1
   6115..6206    -  promoter       AmpR promoter (fragment): bla
   6301..35      +  CDS            rop (fragment) (across the origin): Rop protein, which maintains plasmids at low copy number; rop
