[The description below was written by a language model from this plasmid's Addgene catalogue record and pLannotate feature annotations shown in this document.]
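Description:
pXP422 is an empty yeast expression backbone built on pUC18, part of a vector set designed for systematic metabolic engineering in Saccharomyces cerevisiae. It is a 6,301 bp E. coli–yeast shuttle plasmid. In bacteria it replicates from the high-copy ColE1/pUC origin and is selected through the AmpR β-lactamase gene. In yeast it is maintained episomally at multiple copies by the 2μ origin and selected by complementation of leucine auxotrophy with LEU2. Remnants of the pUC18 lac region (lacZα fragment, lac promoter and operator, CAP site, split polylinker pieces) are annotated around the yeast elements, reflecting where these were inserted into the parent plasmid.

The expression cassette consists of the constitutive S. cerevisiae TEF1 promoter followed by the CYC1 transcription terminator, separated by a short gap. According to the record, SpeI and XhoI serve as the 5′ and 3′ cloning sites, and both are retained after cloning. No gene is present, so the user supplies the open reading frame to be expressed. Interestingly, the annotated AmpR promoter is split into two fragments flanking this cassette, suggesting that the cassette sits within that region of the backbone.

The LEU2 marker, with its own promoter, is flanked by two loxP sites in the same orientation. Cre recombinase can therefore excise the marker, which allows LEU2 selection to be reused in successive rounds of strain construction. This feature accounts for the Cre/Lox classification. The plasmid is suited to high-copy, strong constitutive expression of pathway genes in leu2 yeast strains.
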