Addgene plasmid #26845: pXP422
Purpose: (Empty Backbone)
Depositing lab: Nancy DaSilva & Suzanne Sandmeyer. Depositing organization: University of California, Irvine. Publication: A vector set for systematic metabolic engineering in Saccharomyces cerevisiae. Fang F, Salmon K, Shen MW, Aeling KA, Ito E, Irwin B, Tran UP, Hatfield GW, Da Silva NA, Sandmeyer S. Yeast. 2011 Feb;28(2):123-36. doi: 10.1002/yea.1824. Epub 2010 Oct 8. PubMed 20936606.
Backbone
  Vector backbone: pUC18
  Backbone size (bp): 6301
  Modifications to backbone: N/A
  Vector type: Yeast Expression, Cre/Lox
  Selectable markers: LEU2
Growth in bacteria
  Bacterial resistance: Ampicillin, 100 μg/mL
  Growth temperature: 37°C
  Growth strain: DH5alpha
  Copy number: High Copy
Gene/Insert
  Gene/Insert name: None
  Cloning method: Restriction Enzyme; 5′ cloning site SpeI (not destroyed); 3′ cloning site XhoI (not destroyed)
  Sequencing primers: 5′ N/A
Terms and licenses: Academic/Nonprofit Terms; Industry Terms: Not Available to Industry
How to cite: pXP422 was a gift from Nancy DaSilva & Suzanne Sandmeyer (Addgene plasmid # 26845 ; http://n2t.net/addgene:26845 ; RRID:Addgene_26845)
