>Addgene plasmid #26845 | pXP422 | addgene partial sequence | sequence record 33078 | 26845 with M13pUC-fwd (5' CCCAGTCACGACGTTGTAAAACG 3')
GACTCTAGAGGATCCCCGGGATAACTTCGTATAATGTATGCTATACGAAGTTATGGATTTTCTTAACTTC
TTCGGCGACAGCATCACCGACTTCGGTGGTACTGTTGGAACCACCTAAATCACCAGTTCTGATACCTGCA
TCCAAAACCTTTTTAACTGCATCTTCAATGGCCTTACCTTCTTCAGGCAAGTTCAATGACAATTTCAACA
TCATTGCAGCAGACAAGATAGTGGCGATAGGGTTGACCTTATTCTTTGGCAAATCTGGAGCAGAACCGTG
GCATGGTTCGTACAAACCAAATGCGGTGTTCTTGTCTGGCAAAGAGGCCAAGGACGCAGATGGCAACAAA
CCCAAGGAACCTGGGATAACGGAGGCTTCATCGGAGATGATATCACCAAACATGTTGCTGGTGATTATAA
TACCATTTAGGTGGGTTGGGTTCTTAACTAGGATCATGGCGGCAGAATCAATCAATTGATGTTGAACCTT
CAATGTAGGAAATTCGTTCTTGATGGTTTCCTCCACAGTTTTTCTCCATAATCTTGAAGAGGCCAAAACA
TTAGCTTTATCCAAGGACCAAATAGGCAATGGTGGCTCATGTTGTAGGGCCATGAAAGCGGCCATTCTTG
TGATTCTTTGCACTTCTGGAACGGTGTATTGTTCACTATCCCAAGCGACACCATCACCATCATCTTCCTT
TCTCTTACCAAAGTAAATACCTCCCACTAATTCTCTGACAACAACGAAGTCAGTACCTTTAGCAAATTGT
GGCTTGATTGGAGATAAGTCTAAAAGAGAGTCGGATGCAAAGTTACATGGTCTTAAGTTGGCGTACAATT
GAAGTTCTTTACGGATTTTTAGTAAACCT
